Addgene plasmid #229632: pAAV.RMacL5ET-06.EGFP.BCB4.WPRE
Purpose: L5 extratelencephalic projection neuron Enhancer to drive transgene expression
Depositing lab: William Stauffer. Depositing organization: University of Pittsburgh (University, School of Medicine, and Cancer Institute). Publication: Machine learning identification of enhancers in the rhesus macaque genome. He J, Phan BN, Kerkhoff WG, Alikaya A, Hong T, Brull OR, Fredericks JM, Sedorovitz M, Srinivasan C, Leone MJ, Wirfel OM, Brown A, Dauby S, Tittle RK, Lin MK, Hooks BM, Bostan AC, Gharbawie OA, Byrne LC, Pfenning AR, Stauffer WR. Neuron. 2025 May 21;113(10):1548-1561.e8. doi: 10.1016/j.neuron.2025.04.030. PubMed 40403706.
Backbone
  Vector backbone: pEMS2115 (Addgene Plasmid #49140)
  Vector type: Mammalian Expression
Growth in bacteria
  Bacterial resistance: Ampicillin, 100 μg/mL
  Growth temperature: 37°C
  Growth strain: NEB Stable
  Copy number: High Copy
Gene/Insert
  Gene/Insert name: RMacL5ET-06.EGFP.BCB4
  Species: Synthetic
  Cloning method: Gibson Cloning
Terms and licenses: Academic/Nonprofit Terms; Industry Terms: Not Available to Industry
Depositor comments: Please visit https://doi.org/10.1101/2024.12.01.626253 for bioRxiv preprint.
How to cite: pAAV.RMacL5ET-06.EGFP.BCB4.WPRE was a gift from William Stauffer (Addgene plasmid # 229632 ; http://n2t.net/addgene:229632 ; RRID:Addgene_229632)
