[The description below was written by a language model from this plasmid's Addgene catalogue record and pLannotate feature annotations shown in this document.]
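Description:
pAAV.RMacL5ET-06.EGFP.BCB4.WPRE is an adeno-associated virus transfer plasmid built on the pEMS2115 backbone and catalogued as a mammalian expression vector. It is designed to report the activity of a candidate cell-type-specific enhancer. In bacteria it replicates from a high-copy ColE1/pUC-type origin and is selected with ampicillin through the bla gene and its own promoter. An f1 phage origin and remnants of the lac region (lacZα and lacI fragments, CAP site, lac promoter and operator) are carried over from the cloning backbone. It is grown in a recombination-deficient strain, a common choice for plasmids carrying repeat-rich ITRs.

The payload lies between two AAV2 inverted terminal repeats, both annotated as fragments, which supply the cis signals for replication and packaging of the intervening DNA into AAV particles. The synthetic insert, assembled by Gibson cloning, comprises RMacL5ET-06, EGFP and an element called BCB4. RMacL5ET-06 is an enhancer intended to direct expression in layer 5 extratelencephalic projection neurons, and it comes from a study using machine learning to identify enhancers in the rhesus macaque genome. The roughly 1.5 kb between the upstream ITR and EGFP is unannotated, so the enhancer's boundaries and any accompanying minimal promoter are not stated. An unannotated gap also separates EGFP from the WPRE. BCB4 may sit there, and its name suggests a sequence barcode, but the record does not define it. The WPRE boosts transcript stability and expression, and an SV40 polyadenylation signal, annotated on the reverse strand beside a short large T antigen fragment, precedes the downstream ITR. The typical use is AAV production to label or target this neuronal population with EGFP.
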