Features (pLannotate 1.2.2; 15 found; start..end, strand, type, name):
   1605..2324    +  CDS            EGFP: the original enhanced GFP (Yang et al., 1996) mammalian codon-optimized
   2880..3466    +  misc_feature   WPRE: woodchuck hepatitis virus posttranscriptional regulatory element
   3481..3602    -  polyA_signal   SV40 poly(A) signal: SV40 polyadenylation signal
   3625..3693    -  CDS            large T antigen (fragment): large T antigen from SV40 (simian virus 40)
   3771..3901    +  repeat_region  AAV2 ITR (fragment): inverted terminal repeat of adeno-associated virus serotype 2 inverted
   3915..4072    +  CDS            lacZα (fragment): LacZα fragment of β-galactosidase; lacZ fragment
   4077..4505    +  rep_origin     f1 ori (sequence partly withheld): f1 bacteriophage origin of replication; arrow indicates direction of (+) strand synthesis
   4558..4662    +  promoter       AmpR promoter: bla
   4663..5523    +  CDS            AmpR: β-lactamase; bla; confers resistance to ampicillin, carbenicillin, and related antibiotics
   5694..6282    +  rep_origin     ori: high-copy-number ColE1/pMB1/pBR322/pUC origin of replication
   6465..6557    +  CDS            lacI (fragment): lac repressor; lacI; The lac repressor binds to the lac operator to inhibit transcription in E. coli. This inhibition can be relieved by adding lactose or isopropyl-β-D-thiogalactopyranoside (IPTG).
   6570..6591    +  protein_bind   CAP binding site: CAP binding activates transcription in the presence of cAMP. E. coli catabolite activator protein
   6606..6636    +  promoter       lac promoter: promoter for the E. coli lac operon
   6644..6660    +  protein_bind   lac operator: The lac repressor binds to the lac operator to inhibit transcription in E. coli. This inhibition can be relieved by adding lactose or isopropyl-β-D-thiogalactopyranoside (IPTG). lac repressor encoded by lacI
   6721..130     -  repeat_region  AAV2 ITR (fragment) (across the origin): inverted terminal repeat of adeno-associated virus serotype 2 inverted
>Addgene plasmid #229632 | pAAV.RMacL5ET-06.EGFP.BCB4.WPRE | addgene full sequence | sequence record 461277 | Addgene NGS Result
CTGCGCGCTCGCTCGCTCACTGAGGCCGCCCGGGCAAAGCCCGGGCGTCGGGCGACCTTTGGTCGCCCGG
CCTCAGTGAGCGAGCGAGCGCGCAGAGAGGGAGTGGCCAACTCCATCACTAGGGGTTCCTTGTAGTTAAT
GATTAACCCGCCATGCTACTTATCTACGTAGCCATGCTCTAGGAAGATCGGAATTCTCAGAGTGAGTGGA
GGGGGAGGGGTGACCTGAGAACAGGTGCGTGTGGTCAGATCACACAAGGCCTCCAGAATCACAGTGAGAA
ATGTCAGTTTTATGTTAGAGAAATTTGAAGTTAAATATTGCATAGTGGCTTTATTCTTCATTGCCAAAAG
ACAGGGAAAAACTCAAATGTTCCTTGCCTGGCGGACGGGTAGGCAAACTCTGTACATCCTTTTAAAGGCA
TACTACTCAGTAATGAAAAGGAATGATGGGTACACGCAAAAACATGGGTGAATTTCAGATGCGTTATGCC
AAGGAACAAAAGCCAGACTTTGTGGGAGTCATCCATTGCTGCCAACAAAACGATTCCTGAACTTGGCAGG
AGCAGGGAAGTACAATCCTACTGTGTATTTGGAAGGAAAACTTGAAGGACAGCACAACAGCCTGTTGTAG
AAGTTGTAACTGCCTACTTGGGAGGCTGAGGCGGGAGAATCGCTTGAACCCGGGAGGTGGAGGTTGCTCC
TAGTTTCCATGCTCTAGCCTGCAGGCAGGAACATCCAAACTGAGCAGCCGGGGTCCCCCCCACCCCCCAC
CCCGCCCCACGCGGCAACTTTGAGCCTGTGCTGGGACAGAGCCTCTAGTTCCTAAATTAGTCCATGAGGT
CAGAGGCAGCACTGCCATTGTAACGCGATTGGAGAGGATCACGTCACCGGACACGCCCCCAGGCATCTCC
CTGGGTCTCCTAAACTTGGCGGGGAGAAGTTTTAGCCCTTAAGTTTTAGCCTTTAACCCCCATATTCAGA
ACTGTGCGAGTTGGCGAAACCCCACAAATCACAACAAACTGTACACAACACCGAGCTAGAGGTGATCTTT
CTTGTCCATTCCACACAGGCCTTAGTAATGCGTCGCCATAGCAACAGTGTCACTAGTAGCACCAGCACTT
CCCCACACCCTCCCCCTCAGGAATCCGTACTCTCCAGTGAACCCCAGAAACCTCTGGAGAGTTCTGGACA
AGGGCGGAACCCACAACTCCGATTACTCAAGGGAGGCGGGGAAGCTCCACCAGACGCGAAACTGCTGGAA
GATTCCTGGCCCCAAGGCCTCCTCCGGCTCGCTGATTGGCCCAGCGGAGAGTGGGCGGGGCCGGTGAAGA
CTCCTTAAAGGCGCAGGGCGGCGAGCAGGTCACCAGACGCTGACAGCTACTCAGAACCAAATCTGGTTCC
ATCCAGAGACAAGCGAAGACAAGAGAAGCAGAGCGAGCGGCGCGTTCCCGATCCTCGGCCAGGACCAGCC
TTCCCCAGAGCATCCCTGCCGCGGAGCGCAACCTTCCCAGGAGCATCCCTGCCGCGGAGCGCAACTTTCC
CCGGAGCATCCACGCCGCGGAGCGCAGCCTTCCAGAAGCAGAGCGCGGCGCCGCTAGCGCCACCATGGTG
AGCAAGGGCGAGGAGCTGTTCACCGGGGTGGTGCCCATCCTGGTCGAGCTGGACGGCGACGTAAACGGCC
ACAAGTTCAGCGTGTCCGGCGAGGGCGAGGGCGATGCCACCTACGGCAAGCTGACCCTGAAGTTCATCTG
CACCACCGGCAAGCTGCCCGTGCCCTGGCCCACCCTCGTGACCACCCTGACCTACGGCGTGCAGTGCTTC
AGCCGCTACCCCGACCACATGAAGCAGCACGACTTCTTCAAGTCCGCCATGCCCGAAGGCTACGTCCAGG
AGCGCACCATCTTCTTCAAGGACGACGGCAACTACAAGACCCGCGCCGAGGTGAAGTTCGAGGGCGACAC
CCTGGTGAACCGCATCGAGCTGAAGGGCATCGACTTCAAGGAGGACGGCAACATCCTGGGGCACAAGCTG
GAGTACAACTACAACAGCCACAACGTCTATATCATGGCCGACAAGCAGAAGAACGGCATCAAGGTGAACT
TCAAGATCCGCCACAACATCGAGGACGGCAGCGTGCAGCTCGCCGACCACTACCAGCAGAACACCCCCAT
CGGCGACGGCCCCGTGCTGCTGCCCGACAACCACTACCTGAGCACCCAGTCCGCCCTGAGCAAAGACCCC
AACGAGAAGCGCGATCACATGGTCCTGCTGGAGTTCGTGACCGCCGCCGGGATCACTCTCGGCATGGACG
AGCTGTACAAGTAAGTTTAAACACAGGGTTAATCATTAACTACAGGCAGCATACGTTCTTCGCGCCAACT
GATCTGGTAATGCACGTCCAGCAGCCTATATCTTGATGATATTGGTCGTGAGATCCTACTGGTCCGTCTA
CGAAGGATACCGAACATTGATAAGCGAACCTCTGCTCTGTTCGAATAATGCCGCCACTCCTAGCAAGAAG
CCGAACCGCATAAGCCTTAGGACTCTTATGGGTCACTCAACTGCCGCCTCGTCTTCACTCACTATTGATT
CCAGCGCCTATATCTGCGAATGAATGCACGCGAAGGTCAACAAGTCGCTGGGTGCTCCTAACTTCTGACC
AACCGATGACCCAGCCATAATCCGGTTCACCTGCATTACAATGCACCAATCCGTAAAGCAACTAACACTC
CACCATGTTCGTTGTGAGTAGTCTTCCACCAGGAGTCGTTCTTCAGGTATGCTCACTCAGACCGCAATAA
TGTTCGATCGGAATATGTCATGCTGATTACTGAACCATGGAAGACCGCACAGGTGAGAAGAGCCGGCGGC
CGCGATCGCTCAACCTCTGGATTACAAAATTTGTGAAAGATTGACTGGTATTCTTAACTATGTTGCTCCT
TTTACGCTATGTGGATACGCTGCTTTAATGCCTTTGTATCATGCTATTGCTTCCCGTATGGCTTTCATTT
TCTCCTCCTTGTATAAATCCTGGTTGCTGTCTCTTTATGAGGAGTTGTGGCCCGTTGTCAGGCAACGTGG
CGTGGTGTGCACTGTGTTTGCTGACGCAACCCCCACTGGTTGGGGCATTGCCACCACCTGTCAGCTCCTT
TCCGGGACTTTCGCTTTCCCCCTCCCTATTGCCACGGCGGAACTCATCGCCGCCTGCCTTGCCCGCTGCT
GGACAGGGGCTCGGCTGTTGGGCACTGACAATTCCGTGGTGTTGTCGGGGAAATCATCGTCCTTTCCTTG
GCTGCTCGCCTGTGTTGCCACCTGGATTCTGCGCGGGACGTCCTTCTGCTACGTCCCTTCGGCCCTCAAT
CCAGCGGACCTTCCTTCCCGCGGCCTGCTGCCGGCTCTGCGGCCTCTTCCGCGTCTTCGCCTTCGCCCTC
AGACGAGTCGGATCTCCCTTTGGGCCGCCTCCCCGCGATCGCAGACATGATAAGATACATTGATGAGTTT
GGACAAACCACAACTAGAATGCAGTGAAAAAAATGCTTTATTTGTGAAATTTGTGATGCTATTGCTTTAT
TTGTAACCATTATAAGCTGCAATAAACAAGTTAACAACAACAATTGCATTCATTTTATGTTTCAGGTTCA
GGGGGAGATGTGGGAGGTTTTTTAAAGCAAGTAAAACCTCTACAAATGTGGTAGTCGAAATTCCCGATAA
GGATCTTCCTAGAGCATGGCTACGTAGATAAGTAGCATGGCGGGTTAATCATTAACTACAAGGAACCCCT
AGTGATGGAGTTGGCCACTCCCTCTCTGCGCGCTCGCTCGCTCACTGAGGCCGGGCGACCAAAGGTCGCC
CGACGCCCGGGCTTTGCCCGGGCGGCCTCAGTGAGCGAGCGAGCGCGCAGCCTTAATTAACCTAATTCAC
TGGCCGTCGTTTTACAACGTCGTGACTGGGAAAACCCTGGCGTTACCCAACTTAATCGCCTTGCAGCACA
TCCCCCTTTCGCCAGCTGGCGTAATAGCGAAGAGGCCCGCACCGATCGCCCTTCCCAACAGTTGCGCAGC
CTGAATGGCGAATGGG
[124 nt withheld, positions 4077-4200]
C
[91 nt withheld, positions 4202-4292]
A
[49 nt withheld, positions 4294-4342]
CCTTTGACGTTGGAGTCCACGTTCTTT
[37 nt withheld, positions 4370-4406]
ACCCTATCTCGGTCTATTCTTTTGATTTATAAGGGATTTTGCCGATTTCGGCCTATTGGTTAAAAAATGA
GCTGATTTAACAAAAATTTAACGCGAATTTTAACAAAATATTAACGCTTACAATTTAGGTGGCACTTTTC
GGGGAAATGTGCGCGGAACCCCTATTTGTTTATTTTTCTAAATACATTCAAATATGTATCCGCTCATGAG
ACAATAACCCTGATAAATGCTTCAATAATATTGAAAAAGGAAGAGTATGAGTATTCAACATTTCCGTGTC
GCCCTTATTCCCTTTTTTGCGGCATTTTGCCTTCCTGTTTTTGCTCACCCAGAAACGCTGGTGAAAGTAA
AAGATGCTGAAGATCAGTTGGGTGCACGAGTGGGTTACATCGAACTGGATCTCAACAGCGGTAAGATCCT
TGAGAGTTTTCGCCCCGAAGAACGTTTTCCAATGATGAGCACTTTTAAAGTTCTGCTATGTGGCGCGGTA
TTATCCCGTATTGACGCCGGGCAAGAGCAACTCGGTCGCCGCATACACTATTCTCAGAATGACTTGGTTG
AGTACTCACCAGTCACAGAAAAGCATCTTACGGATGGCATGACAGTAAGAGAATTATGCAGTGCTGCCAT
AACCATGAGTGATAACACTGCGGCCAACTTACTTCTGACAACGATCGGAGGACCGAAGGAGCTAACCGCT
TTTTTGCACAACATGGGGGATCATGTAACTCGCCTTGATCGTTGGGAACCGGAGCTGAATGAAGCCATAC
CAAACGACGAGCGTGACACCACGATGCCTGTAGCAATGGCAACAACGTTGCGCAAACTATTAACTGGCGA
ACTACTTACTCTAGCTTCCCGGCAACAATTAATAGACTGGATGGAGGCGGATAAAGTTGCAGGACCACTT
CTGCGCTCGGCCCTTCCGGCTGGCTGGTTTATTGCTGATAAATCTGGAGCCGGTGAGCGTGGGTCTCGCG
GTATCATTGCAGCACTGGGGCCAGATGGTAAGCCCTCCCGTATCGTAGTTATCTACACGACGGGGAGTCA
GGCAACTATGGATGAACGAAATAGACAGATCGCTGAGATAGGTGCCTCACTGATTAAGCATTGGTAACTG
TCAGACCAAGTTTACTCATATATACTTTAGATTGATTTAAAACTTCATTTTTAATTTAAAAGGATCTAGG
TGAAGATCCTTTTTGATAATCTCATGACCAAAATCCCTTAACGTGAGTTTTCGTTCCACTGAGCGTCAGA
CCCCGTAGAAAAGATCAAAGGATCTTCTTGAGATCCTTTTTTTCTGCGCGTAATCTGCTGCTTGCAAACA
AAAAAACCACCGCTACCAGCGGTGGTTTGTTTGCCGGATCAAGAGCTACCAACTCTTTTTCCGAAGGTAA
CTGGCTTCAGCAGAGCGCAGATACCAAATACTGTTCTTCTAGTGTAGCCGTAGTTAGGCCACCACTTCAA
GAACTCTGTAGCACCGCCTACATACCTCGCTCTGCTAATCCTGTTACCAGTGGCTGCTGCCAGTGGCGAT
AAGTCGTGTCTTACCGGGTTGGACTCAAGACGATAGTTACCGGATAAGGCGCAGCGGTCGGGCTGAACGG
GGGGTTCGTGCACACAGCCCAGCTTGGAGCGAACGACCTACACCGAACTGAGATACCTACAGCGTGAGCT
ATGAGAAAGCGCCACGCTTCCCGAAGGGAGAAAGGCGGACAGGTATCCGGTAAGCGGCAGGGTCGGAACA
GGAGAGCGCACGAGGGAGCTTCCAGGGGGAAACGCCTGGTATCTTTATAGTCCTGTCGGGTTTCGCCACC
TCTGACTTGAGCGTCGATTTTTGTGATGCTCGTCAGGGGGGCGGAGCCTATGGAAAAACGCCAGCAACGC
GGCCTTTTTACGGTTCCTGGCCTTTTGCTGGCCTTTTGCTCACATGTTCTTTCCTGCGTTATCCCCTGAT
TCTGTGGATAACCGTATTACCGCCTTTGAGTGAGCTGATACCGCTCGCCGCAGCCGAACGACCGAGCGCA
GCGAGTCAGTGAGCGAGGAAGCGGAAGAGCGCCCAATACGCAAACCGCCTCTCCCCGCGCGTTGGCCGAT
TCATTAATGCAGCTGGCACGACAGGTTTCCCGACTGGAAAGCGGGCAGTGAGCGCAACGCAATTAATGTG
AGTTAGCTCACTCATTAGGCACCCCAGGCTTTACACTTTATGCTTCCGGCTCGTATGTTGTGTGGAATTG
TGAGCGGATAACAATTTCACACAGGAAACAGCTATGACCATGATTACGCCAGATTTAATTAAGGCCTTAA
TTAGG
